>Addgene plasmid #141120 | pmiRA1-MYB | addgene full sequence | sequence record 319264 | Addgene NGS Result
AAAAAAGAGCAGTGGGAATAGGAGCTTTGTTCCTTGGGTTCTTGGGAGCAGCAGGAAGCACTATGGGCGC
AGCGTCAATGACGCTGACGGTACAGGCCAGACAATTATTGTCTGGTATAGTGCAGCAGCAGAACAATTTG
CTGAGGGCTATTGAGGCGCAACAGCATCTGTTGCAACTCACAGTCTGGGGCATCAAGCAGCTCCAGGCAA
GAATCCTGGCTGTGGAAAGATACCTAAAGGATCAACAGCTCCTGGGGATTTGGGGTTGCTCTGGAAAACT
CATTTGCACCACTGCTGTGCCTTGGAATGCTAGTTGGAGTAATAAATCTCTGGAACAGATTTGGAATCAC
ACGACCTGGATGGAGTGGGACAGAGAAATTAACAATTACACAAGCTTAATACACTCCTTAATTGAAGAAT
CGCAAAACCAGCAAGAAAAGAATGAACAAGAATTATTGGAATTAGATAAATGGGCAAGTTTGTGGAATTG
GTTTAACATAACAAATTGGCTGTGGTATATAAAATTATTCATAATGATAGTAGGAGGCTTGGTAGGTTTA
AGAATAGTTTTTGCTGTACTTTCTATAGTGAATAGAGTTAGGCAGGGATATTCACCATTATCGTTTCAGA
CCCACCTCCCAACCCCGAGGGGACCCGACAGGCCCGAAGGAATAGAAGAAGAAGGTGGAGAGAGAGACAG
AGACAGATCCATTCGATTAGTGAACGGATCTCGACGGTATCGGTTAACTTTTAAAAGAAAAGGGGGGATT
GGGGGGTACAGTGCAGGGGAAAGAATAGTAGACATAATAGCAACAGACATACAAACTAAAGAATTACAAA
AACAAATTACAAAATTCAAAATTTTATCGATACTAGTATTATGCCCAGTACATGACCTTATGGGACTTTC
CTACTTGGCAGTACATCTACGTATTAGTCATCGCTATTACCATGGTGATGCGGTTTTGGCAGTACATCAA
TGGGCGTGGATAGCGGTTTGACTCACGGGGATTTCCAAGTCTCCACCCCATTGACGTCAATGGGAGTTTG
TTTTGGCACCAAAATCAACGGGACTTTCCAAAATGTCGTAACAACTCCGCCCCATTGACGCAAATGGGCG
GTAGGCGTGTACGGTGGGAGGTTTATATAAGCAGAGCTCGTTTAGTGAACCGTCAGATCGCCTGGAGACG
CCATCCACGCTGTTTTGACCTCCATAGAAGATTCTAGACCACCATGTACCCATACGATGTTCCAGATTAC
GCTGCCCGAAGACCCCGGCACAGCATATATAGCAGTGACGAGGATGATGAGGACTTTGAGATGTGTGACC
ATGACTATGATGGGCTGCTTCCCAAGTCTGGAAAGCGTCACTTGGGGAAAACAAGGTGGACCCGGGAAGA
GGATGAAAAACTGAAGAAGCTGGTGGAACAGAATGGAACAGATGACTGGAAAGTTATTGCCAATTATCTC
CCGAATCGAACAGATGTGCAGTGCCAGCACCGATGGCAGAAAGTACTAAACCCTGAGCTCATCAAGGGTC
CTTGGACCAAAGAAGAAGATCAGAGAGTGATAGAGCTTGTACAGAAATACGGTCCGAAACGTTGGTCTGT
TATTGCCAAGCACTTAAAGGGGAGAATTGGAAAACAATGTAGGGAGAGGTGGCATAACCACTTGAATCCA
GAAGTTAAGAAAACCTCCTGGACAGAAGAGGAAGACAGAATTATTTACCAGGCACACAAGAGACTGGGGA
ACAGATGGGCAGAAATCGCAAAGCTACTGCCTGGACGAACTGATAATGCTATCAAGAACCACTGGAATTC
TACAATGCGTCGGAAGGTCGAACAGGAAGGTTATCTGCAGGAGTCTTCAAAAGCCAGCCAGCCAGCAGTG
GCCACAAGCTTCCAGAAGAACAGTCATTTGATGGGTTTTGCTCAGGCTCCGCCTACAGCTCAACTCCCTG
CCACTGGCCAGCCCACTGTTAACAACGACTATTCCTATTACCACATTTCTGAAGCACAAAATGTCTCCAG
TCATGTTCCATACCCTGTAGCGTTACATGTAAATATAGTCAATGTCCCTCAGCCAGCTGCCGCAGCCATT
CAGAGACACTATAATGATGAAGACCCTGAGAAGGAAAAGCGAATAAAGGAATTAGAATTGCTCCTAATGT
CAACCGAGAATGAGCTAAAAGGACAGCAGGTGCTACCAACACAGAACCACACATGCAGCTACCCCGGGTG
GCACAGCACCACCATTGCCGACCACACCAGACCTCATGGAGACAGTGCACCTGTTTCCTGTTTGGGAGAA
CACCACTCCACTCCATCTCTGCCAGCGGATCCTGGCTCCCTACCTGAAGAAAGCGCCTCGCCAGCAAGGT
GCATGATCGTCCACCAGGGCACCATTCTGGATAATGTTAAGAACCTCTTAGAATTTGCAGAAACACTCCA
ATTTATAGATTCTTTCTTAAACACTTCCAGTAACCATGAAAACTCAGACTTGGAAATGCCTTCTTTAACT
TCCACCCCCCTCATTGGTCACAAATTGACTGTTACAACACCATTTCATAGAGACCAGACTGTGAAAACTC
AAAAGGAAAATACTGTTTTTAGAACCCCAGCTATCAAAAGGTCAATCTTAGAAAGCTCTCCAAGAACTCC
TACACCATTCAAACATGCACTTGCAGCTCAAGAAATTAAATACGGTCCCCTGAAGATGCTACCTCAGACA
CCCTCTCATCTAGTAGAAGATCTGCAGGATGTGATCAAACAGGAATCTGATGAATCTGGAATTGTTGCTG
AGTTTCAAGAAAATGGACCACCCTTACTGAAGAAAATCAAACAAGAGGTGGAATCTCCAACTGATAAATC
AGGAAACTTCTTCTGCTCACACCACTGGGAAGGGGACAGTCTGAATACCCAACTGTTCACGCAGACCTCG
CCTGTGGCAGATGCACCGAATATTCTTACAAGCTCCGTTTTAATGGCACCAGCATCAGAAGATGAAGACA
ATGTTCTCAAAGCATTTACAGTACCTAAAAACAGGTCCCTGGCGAGCCCCTTGCAGCCTTGTAGCAGTAC
CTGGGAACCTGCATCCTGTGGAAAGATGGAGGAGCAGATGACATCTTCCAGTCAAGCTCGTAAATACGTG
AATGCATTCTCAGCCCGGACGCTGGTCATGTGAGCGGCCGCGAAGGATCTGCGATCGCTCCGGTGCCCGT
CAGTGGGCAGAGCGCACATCGCCCACAGTCCCCGAGAAGTTGGGGGGAGGGGTCGGCAATTGAACGGGTG
CCTAGAGAAGGTGGCGCGGGGTAAACTGGGAAAGTGATGTCGTGTACTGGCTCCGCCTTTTTCCCGAGGG
TGGGGGAGAACCGTATATAAGTGCAGTAGTCGCCGTGAACGTTCTTTTTCGCAACGGGTTTGCCGCCAGA
ACACAGCTGAAGCTTCGAGGGGCTCGCATCTCTCCTTCACGCGCCCGCCGCCCTACCTGAGGCCGCCATC
CACGCCGGTTGAGTCGCGTTCTGCCGCCTCCCGCCTGTGGTGCCTCCTGAACTGCGTCCGCCGTCTAGGT
AAGTTTAAAGCTCAGGTCGAGACCGGGCCTTTGTCCGGCGCTCCCTTGGAGCCTACCTAGACTCAGCCGG
CTCTCCACGCTTTGCCTGACCCTGCTTGCTCAACTCTACGTCTTTGTTTCGTTTTCTGTTCTGCGCCGTT
ACAGATCCAAGCTGTGACCGGCGCCTACGCTAGACGCCACCATGGAGAGCGACGAGAGCGGCCTGCCCGC
CATGGAGATCGAGTGCCGCATCACCGGCACCCTGAACGGCGTGGAGTTCGAGCTGGTGGGCGGCGGAGAG
GGCACCCCCAAGCAGGGCCGCATGACCAACAAGATGAAGAGCACCAAAGGCGCCCTGACCTTCAGCCCCT
ACCTGCTGAGCCACGTGATGGGCTACGGCTTCTACCACTTCGGCACCTACCCCAGCGGCTACGAGAACCC
CTTCCTGCACGCCATCAACAACGGCGGCTACACCAACACCCGCATCGAGAAGTACGAGGACGGCGGCGTG
CTGCACGTGAGCTTCAGCTACCGCTACGAGGCCGGCCGCGTGATCGGCGACTTCAAGGTGGTGGGCACCG
GCTTCCCCGAGGACAGCGTGATCTTCACCGACAAGATCATCCGCAGCAACGCCACCGTGGAGCACCTGCA
CCCCATGGGCGATAACGTGCTGGTGGGCAGCTTCGCCCGCACCTTCAGCCTGCGCGACGGCGGCTACTAC
AGCTTCGTGGTGGACAGCCACATGCACTTCAAGAGCGCCATCCACCCCAGCATCCTGCAGAACGGGGGCC
CCATGTTCGCCTTCCGCCGCGTGGAGGAGCTGCACAGCAACACCGAGCTGGGCATCGTGGAGTACCAGCA
CGCCTTCAAGACCCCCATTGCCTTCGCCAGATCCCGCGCTCAGTCGTCCAATTCTGCCGTGGACGGCACC
GCCGGACCCGGCTCCACCGGATCTCGCTAAGTCGACAATCAACCTCTGGATTACAAAATTTGTGAAAGAT
TGACTGGTATTCTTAACTATGTTGCTCCTTTTACGCTATGTGGATACGCTGCTTTAATGCCTTTGTATCA
TGCTATTGCTTCCCGTATGGCTTTCATTTTCTCCTCCTTGTATAAATCCTGGTTGCTGTCTCTTTATGAG
GAGTTGTGGCCCGTTGTCAGGCAACGTGGCGTGGTGTGCACTGTGTTTGCTGACGCAACCCCCACTGGTT
GGGGCATTGCCACCACCTGTCAGCTCCTTTCCGGGACTTTCGCTTTCCCCCTCCCTATTGCCACGGCGGA
ACTCATCGCCGCCTGCCTTGCCCGCTGCTGGACAGGGGCTCGGCTGTTGGGCACTGACAATTCCGTGGTG
TTGTCGGGGAAATCATCGTCCTTTCCTTGGCTGCTCGCCTGTGTTGCCACCTGGATTCTGCGCGGGACGT
CCTTCTGCTACGTCCCTTCGGCCCTCAATCCAGCGGACCTTCCTTCCCGCGGCCTGCTGCCGGCTCTGCG
GCCTCTTCCGCGTCTTCGCCTTCGCCCTCAGACGAGTCGGATCTCCCTTTGGGCCGCCTCCCCGCCTGGT
ACCTTTAAGACCAATGACTTACAAGGCAGCTGTAGATCTTAGCCACTTTTTAAAAGAAAAGGGGGGACTG
GAAGGGCTAATTCACTCCCAACGAAGATAAGATCTGCTTTTTGCTTGTACTGGGTCTCTCTGGTTAGACC
AGATCTGAGCCTGGGAGCTCTCTGGCTAACTAGGGAACCCACTGCTTAAGCCTCAATAAAGCTTGCCTTG
AGTGCTTCAAGTAGTGTGTGCCCGTCTGTTGTGTGACTCTGGTAACTAGAGATCCCTCAGACCCTTTTAG
TCAGTGTGGAAAATCTCTAGCAGTAGTAGTTCATGTCATCTTATTATTCAGTATTTATAACTTGCAAAGA
AATGAATATCAGAGAGTGAGAGGAACTTGTTTATTGCAGCTTATAATGGTTACAAATAAAGCAATAGCAT
CACAAATTTCACAAATAAAGCATTTTTTTCACTGCATTCTAGTTGTGGTTTGTCCAAACTCATCAATGTA
TCTTATCATGTCTGGCTCTAGCTATCCCGCCCCTAACTCCGCCCATCCCGCCCCTAACTCCGCCCAGTTC
CGCCCATTCTCCGCCCCATGGCTGACTAATTTTTTTTATTTATGCAGAGGCCGAGGCCGCCTCGGCCTCT
GAGCTATTCCAGAAGTAGTGAGGAGGCTTTTTTGGAGGCCTAGACTTTTGCAGAGACCAAATTCGTAATC
ATGTCATAGCTGTTTCCTGTGTGAAATTGTTATCCGCTCACAATTCCACACAACATACGAGCCGGAAGCA
TAAAGTGTAAAGCCTGGGGTGCCTAATGAGTGAGCTAACTCACATTAATTGCGTTGCGCTCACTGCCCGC
TTTCCAGTCGGGAAACCTGTCGTGCCAGCTGCATTAATGAATCGGCCAACGCGCGGGGAGAGGCGGTTTG
CGTATTGGGCGCTCTTCCGCTTCCTCGCTCACTGACTCGCTGCGCTCGGTCGTTCGGCTGCGGCGAGCGG
TATCAGCTCACTCAAAGGCGGTAATACGGTTATCCACAGAATCAGGGGATAACGCAGGAAAGAACATGTG
AGCAAAAGGCCAGCAAAAGGCCAGGAACCGTAAAAAGGCCGCGTTGCTGGCGTTTTTCCATAGGCTCCGC
CCCCCTGACGAGCATCACAAAAATCGACGCTCAAGTCAGAGGTGGCGAAACCCGACAGGACTATAAAGAT
ACCAGGCGTTTCCCCCTGGAAGCTCCCTCGTGCGCTCTCCTGTTCCGACCCTGCCGCTTACCGGATACCT
GTCCGCCTTTCTCCCTTCGGGAAGCGTGGCGCTTTCTCATAGCTCACGCTGTAGGTATCTCAGTTCGGTG
TAGGTCGTTCGCTCCAAGCTGGGCTGTGTGCACGAACCCCCCGTTCAGCCCGACCGCTGCGCCTTATCCG
GTAACTATCGTCTTGAGTCCAACCCGGTAAGACACGACTTATCGCCACTGGCAGCAGCCACTGGTAACAG
GATTAGCAGAGCGAGGTATGTAGGCGGTGCTACAGAGTTCTTGAAGTGGTGGCCTAACTACGGCTACACT
AGAAGAACAGTATTTGGTATCTGCGCTCTGCTGAAGCCAGTTACCTTCGGAAAAAGAGTTGGTAGCTCTT
GATCCGGCAAACAAACCACCGCTGGTAGCGGTGGTTTTTTTGTTTGCAAGCAGCAGATTACGCGCAGAAA
AAAAGGATCTCAAGAAGATCCTTTGATCTTTTCTACGGGGTCTGACGCTCAGTGGAACGAAAACTCACGT
TAAGGGATTTTGGTCATGAGATTATCAAAAAGGATCTTCACCTAGATCCTTTTAAATTAAAAATGAAGTT
TTAAATCAATCTAAAGTATATATGAGTAAACTTGGTCTGACAGTTACCAATGCTTAATCAGTGAGGCACC
TATCTCAGCGATCTGTCTATTTCGTTCATCCATAGTTGCCTGACTCCCCGTCGTGTAGATAACTACGATA
CGGGAGGGCTTACCATCTGGCCCCAGTGCTGCAATGATACCGCGAGACCCACGCTCACCGGCTCCAGATT
TATCAGCAATAAACCAGCCAGCCGGAAGGGCCGAGCGCAGAAGTGGTCCTGCAACTTTATCCGCCTCCAT
CCAGTCTATTAATTGTTGCCGGGAAGCTAGAGTAAGTAGTTCGCCAGTTAATAGTTTGCGCAACGTTGTT
GCCATTGCTACAGGCATCGTGGTGTCACGCTCGTCGTTTGGTATGGCTTCATTCAGCTCCGGTTCCCAAC
GATCAAGGCGAGTTACATGATCCCCCATGTTGTGCAAAAAAGCGGTTAGCTCCTTCGGTCCTCCGATCGT
TGTCAGAAGTAAGTTGGCCGCAGTGTTATCACTCATGGTTATGGCAGCACTGCATAATTCTCTTACTGTC
ATGCCATCCGTAAGATGCTTTTCTGTGACTGGTGAGTACTCAACCAAGTCATTCTGAGAATAGTGTATGC
GGCGACCGAGTTGCTCTTGCCCGGCGTCAATACGGGATAATACCGCGCCACATAGCAGAACTTTAAAAGT
GCTCATCATTGGAAAACGTTCTTCGGGGCGAAAACTCTCAAGGATCTTACCGCTGTTGAGATCCAGTTCG
ATGTAACCCACTCGTGCACCCAACTGATCTTCAGCATCTTTTACTTTCACCAGCGTTTCTGGGTGAGCAA
AAACAGGAAGGCAAAATGCCGCAAAAAAGGGAATAAGGGCGACACGGAAATGTTGAATACTCATACTCTT
CCTTTTTCAATATTATTGAAGCATTTATCAGGGTTATTGTCTCATGAGCGGATACATATTTGAATGTATT
TAGAAAAATAAACAAATAGGGGTTCCGCGCACATTTCCCCGAAAAGTGCCACCTGACGTCTAAGAAACCA
TTATTATCATGACATTAACCTATAAAAATAGGCGTATCACGAGGCCCTTTCGTCTCGCGCGTTTCGGTGA
TGACGGTGAAAACCTCTGACACATGCAGCTCCCGGAGACGGTCACAGCTTGTCTGTAAGCGGATGCCGGG
AGCAGACAAGCCCGTCAGGGCGCGTCAGCGGGTGTTGGCGGGTGTCGGGGCTGGCTTAACTATGCGGCAT
CAGAGCAGATTGTACTGAGAGTGCACCATATGCGGTGTGAAATACCGCACAGATGCGTAAGGAGAAAATA
CCGCATCAGGCGCCATTCGCCATTCAGGCTGCGCAACTGTTGGGAAGGGCGATCGGTGCGGGCCTCTTCG
CTATTACGCCAGCTGGCGAAAGGGGGATGTGCTGCAAGGCGATTAAGTTGGGTAACGCCAGGGTTTTCCC
AGTCACGACGTTGTAAAACGACGGCCAGTGCCAAGCTGACGCGTGTAGTCTTATGCAATACTCTTGTAGT
CTTGCAACATGGTAACGATGAGTTAGCAACATGCCTTACAAGGAGAGAAAAAGCACCGTGCATGCCGATT
GGTGGAAGTAAGGTGGTACGATCGTGCCTTATTAGGAAGGCAACAGACGGGTCTGACATGGATTGGACGA
ACCACTGAATTGCCGCATTGCAGAGATATTGTATTTAAGTGCCTAGCTCGATACATAAACGGGTCTCTCT
GGTTAGACCAGATCTGAGCCTGGGAGCTCTCTGGCTAACTAGGGAACCCACTGCTTAAGCCTCAATAAAG
CTTGCCTTGAGTGCTTCAAGTAGTGTGTGCCCGTCTGTTGTGTGACTCTGGTAACTAGAGATCCCTCAGA
CCCTTTTAGTCAGTGTGGAAAATCTCTAGCAGTGGCGCCCGAACAGGGACTTGAAAGCGAAAGGGAAACC
AGAGGAGCTCTCTCGACGCAGGACTCGGCTTGCTGAAGCGCGCACGGCAAGAGGCGAGGGGCGGCGACTG
GTGAGTACGCCAAAAATTTTGACTAGCGGAGGCTAGAAGGAGAGAGATGGGTGCGAGAGCGTCAGTATTA
AGCGGGGGAGAATTAGATCGCGATGGGAAAAAATTCGGTTAAGGCCAGGGGGAAAGAAAAAATATAAATT
AAAACATATAGTATGGGCAAGCAGGGAGCTAGAACGATTCGCAGTTAATCCTGGCCTGTTAGAAACATCA
GAAGGCTGTAGACAAATACTGGGACAGCTACAACCATCCCTTCAGACAGGATCAGAAGAACTTAGATCAT
TATATAATACAGTAGCAACCCTCTATTGTGTGCATCAAAGGATAGAGATAAAAGACACCAAGGAAGCTTT
AGACAAGATAGAGGAAGAGCAAAACAAAAGTAAGACCACCGCACAGCAAGCGGCCACTGATCTTCAGACC
TGGAGGAGGAGATATGAGGGACAATTGGAGAAGTGAATTATATAAATATAAAGTAGTAAAAATTGAACCA
TTAGGAGTAGCACCCACCAAGGCAAAGAGAAGAGTGGTGCAGAGAG
Features (pLannotate 1.2.2; 30 found; start..end, strand, type, name):
     20..253     +  misc_feature   RRE: The Rev response element (RRE) of HIV-1 allows for Rev-dependent mRNA export from the nucleus to the cytoplasm.
    630..730     +  CDS            Rev (fragment): human immunodeficiency virus 1 (HIV-1) Rev protein; rev; enhances nuclear export of unspliced and incompletely spliced viral mRNAs
    749..865     +  misc_feature   cPPT/CTS: central polypurine tract and central termination sequence of HIV-1
    878..954     +  enhancer       CMV enhancer (fragment): human cytomegalovirus immediate early enhancer
    955..1158    +  promoter       CMV promoter: human cytomegalovirus (CMV) immediate early promoter
   1237..1263    +  CDS            3xHA (fragment): three tandem HA epitope tags
   1264..3180    +  CDS            MYB: MYB_HUMAN - Experimental evidence at protein level: Swiss-Prot protein existence level 1. Transcriptional activator; DNA-binding protein that specifically recognize the sequence 5'-YAAC[GT]G-3'. Plays an important role in the control of proliferation and differentiation of hematopoietic progenitor cells. From Homo sapiens (Human).
   3225..3436    +  promoter       EF-1α core promoter: core promoter for human elongation factor EF-1α
   3449..3717    +  LTR            5' LTR (truncated): truncated 5' long terminal repeat (LTR) from human T-cell leukemia virus (HTLV) type 1
   3774..4438    +  CDS            CopGFP (fragment): green fluorescent protein 2 from Pontellina plumata, also known as ppluGFP2 (Shagin et al., 2004)
   4517..5105    +  misc_feature   WPRE: woodchuck hepatitis virus posttranscriptional regulatory element
   5100..5207    +  CDS            nef (fragment): NEF_SIVS4 - Experimental evidence at protein level: Swiss-Prot protein existence level 1. Interferes with TCR signaling from the cell membrane. Interacts with CD247/TCRZ (TCR zeta chain) and exert potent down- regulation of cell surface TCR/CD3 complexes. From Simian immunodeficiency virus (isolate F236/smH4) (SIV-sm) (Simian immunodeficiency virus sooty mangabey monkey).
   5232..5412    +  LTR            5' LTR (truncated): truncated 5' long terminal repeat (LTR) from HIV-1
   5484..5605    +  polyA_signal   SV40 poly(A) signal: SV40 polyadenylation signal
   5645..5780    +  rep_origin     SV40 ori: SV40 origin of replication
   5837..5853    -  protein_bind   lac operator: The lac repressor binds to the lac operator to inhibit transcription in E. coli. This inhibition can be relieved by adding lactose or isopropyl-β-D-thiogalactopyranoside (IPTG). lac repressor encoded by lacI
   5861..5891    -  promoter       lac promoter: promoter for the E. coli lac operon
   5906..5927    -  protein_bind   CAP binding site: CAP binding activates transcription in the presence of cAMP. E. coli catabolite activator protein
   5940..6032    -  CDS            lacI (fragment): lac repressor; lacI; The lac repressor binds to the lac operator to inhibit transcription in E. coli. This inhibition can be relieved by adding lactose or isopropyl-β-D-thiogalactopyranoside (IPTG).
   6215..6803    -  rep_origin     ori: high-copy-number ColE1/pMB1/pBR322/pUC origin of replication
   6974..7834    -  CDS            AmpR: β-lactamase; bla; confers resistance to ampicillin, carbenicillin, and related antibiotics
   7835..7939    -  promoter       AmpR promoter: bla
   8034..8069    +  CDS            rop (fragment): Rop protein, which maintains plasmids at low copy number; rop
   8171..8270    +  misc_feature   bom (fragment): basis of mobility region from pBR322
   8276..8430    -  CDS            lacZα (fragment): LacZα fragment of β-galactosidase; lacZ fragment
   8444..8670    +  promoter       RSV promoter: Rous sarcoma virus enhancer/promoter
   8671..8851    +  LTR            5' LTR (truncated): truncated 5' long terminal repeat (LTR) from HIV-1
   8898..9023    +  misc_feature   HIV-1 Ψ: packaging signal of human immunodeficiency virus type 1
   9007..9345    +  CDS            HIV-1 gag (fragment): gag protein from human immunodeficiency virus 1; gag
   9355..9495    +  CDS            env (fragment): ENV_HV1W1 - Experimental evidence at protein level: Swiss-Prot protein existence level 1. [Transmembrane protein gp41]: Acts as a class I viral fusion protein. Under the current model, the protein has at least 3 conformational states: pre-fusion native state, pre-hairpin intermediate state, and post-fusion hairpin state. During fusion of viral and target intracellular membranes, the coiled coil regions (heptad repeats) assume a trimer-of-hairpins structure, positioning the fusion peptide in close proximity to the C-terminal region of the ectodomain. The formation of this structure appears to d
