[The description below was written by a language model from this plasmid's Addgene catalogue record and pLannotate feature annotations shown in this document.]
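Description:
pmiRA1-MYB is a lentiviral transfer plasmid built on the pmiRA1 backbone for overexpressing human MYB (c-Myb) in mammalian cells. MYB is a sequence-specific transcriptional activator involved in the proliferation and differentiation of hematopoietic progenitors. The 9,496 nt plasmid is propagated in E. coli through a high-copy ColE1/pUC-type origin and selected with ampicillin via the bla gene. Small annotated fragments of lacI, lacZα, rop and bom appear to be cloning-vector remnants rather than functional parts.

The viral portion has a third-generation style layout. An RSV promoter is fused to a truncated HIV-1 5' LTR and drives genomic RNA production in packaging cells. It is followed by the Ψ packaging signal with partial gag and env sequence, the Rev response element for Rev-dependent nuclear export, and the cPPT/CTS, which aids nuclear import of the reverse-transcribed genome. A second truncated HIV-1 LTR lies downstream, followed by an SV40 polyadenylation signal and SV40 origin.

Between the LTRs sit two independent expression units. The first uses the CMV enhancer/promoter to drive the MYB coding sequence. This is immediately preceded by a short annotation matching part of a 3xHA tag, suggesting an N-terminal HA epitope, although the catalogue entry does not list a tag. The second unit uses an EF-1α core promoter combined with an HTLV-1 LTR segment to express copGFP. The record lists this as the selectable marker, so transduced cells can be tracked or sorted by fluorescence rather than selected with a drug. A WPRE downstream enhances transcript expression. The associated publication concerns m6A mRNA modification in hematopoietic differentiation and leukemogenesis, consistent with use of this construct for forced MYB expression in blood-lineage cells.
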