Addgene plasmid #141120: pmiRA1-MYB
Purpose: Lentiviral overexpression of MYB in mammalian cells.
Depositing lab: Jianjun Chen. Depositing organization: University of Cincinnati. Publication: METTL14 Inhibits Hematopoietic Stem/Progenitor Differentiation and Promotes Leukemogenesis via mRNA m(6)A Modification. Weng H, Huang H, Wu H, Qin X, Zhao BS, Dong L, Shi H, Skibbe J, Shen C, Hu C, Sheng Y, Wang Y, Wunderlich M, Zhang B, Dore LC, Su R, Deng X, Ferchen K, Li C, Sun M, Lu Z, Jiang X, Marcucci G, Mulloy JC, Yang J, Qian Z, Wei M, He C, Chen J. Cell Stem Cell. 2018 Feb 1;22(2):191-205.e9. doi: 10.1016/j.stem.2017.11.016. Epub 2017 Dec 28. PubMed 29290617.
Backbone
  Vector backbone: pmiRA1
  Vector type: Mammalian Expression, Lentiviral
  Selectable markers: GFP
Growth in bacteria
  Bacterial resistance: Ampicillin, 100 μg/mL
  Growth temperature: 37°C
  Growth strain: NEB Stable
  Copy number: Unknown
Gene/Insert
  Gene/Insert name: MYB (alt name: c-Myb)
  Species: H. sapiens (human)
  Entrez Gene: MYB (a.k.a. Cmyb, c-myb, c-myb_CDS, efg)
Terms and licenses: Academic/Nonprofit Terms; Industry Terms: Not Available to Industry
How to cite: pmiRA1-MYB was a gift from Jianjun Chen (Addgene plasmid # 141120 ; http://n2t.net/addgene:141120 ; RRID:Addgene_141120)
